>Addgene plasmid #153350 | Auxiliary 2 | depositor full sequence | sequence record 296938 | Auxiliary 2 sequence 2267 bps
GTCCGGCAAAAAAGGGCAAGGTGTCACCACCCTGCCCTTTTTCTTTAAAACCGAAAAGATTACTTCGCGT
TATGCAGGCTTCCTCGCTCACTGACTCGCTGCGCTCGGTCGTTCGGCTGCGGCGAGCGGTATCAGCTCAC
TCAAAGGCGGTAATACGGTTATCCACAGAATCAGGGGATAACGCAGGAAAGAACATGTGAGCAAAAGGCC
AGCAAAAGGCCAGGAACCGTAAAAAGGCCGCGTTGCTGGCGTTTTTCCACAGGCTCCGCCCCCCTGACGA
GCATCACAAAAATCGACGCTCAAGTCAGAGGTGGCGAAACCCGACAGGACTATAAAGATACCAGGCGTTT
CCCCCTGGAAGCTCCCTCGTGCGCTCTCCTGTTCCGACCCTGCCGCTTACCGGATACCTGTCCGCCTTTC
TCCCTTCGGGAAGCGTGGCGCTTTCTCATAGCTCACGCTGTAGGTATCTCAGTTCGGTGTAGGTCGTTCG
CTCCAAGCTGGGCTGTGTGCACGAACCCCCCGTTCAGCCCGACCGCTGCGCCTTATCCGGTAACTATCGT
CTTGAGTCCAACCCGGTAAGACACGACTTATCGCCACTGGCAGCAGCCACTGGTAACAGGATTAGCAGAG
CGAGGTATGTAGGCGGTGCTACAGAGTTCTTGAAGTGGTGGCCTAACTACGGCTACACTAGAAGAACAGT
ATTTGGTATCTGCGCTCTGCTGAAGCCAGTTACCTTCGGAAAAAGAGTTGGTAGCTCTTGATCCGGCAAA
CAAACCACCGCTGGTAGCGGTGGTTTTTTTGTTTGCAAGCAGCAGATTACGCGCAGAAAAAAAGGATCTC
AAGAAGATCCTTTGATCTTTTCTACGGGGTCTGACGCTCAGTGGAACGAAAACTCACGTTAAGGGATTTT
GGTCATGAGATTATCAAAAAGGATCTTCACCTAGATCCTTTTAAATTAAAAATGAAGTTTTAAATCAATC
TAAAGTATATATGAGTAAACTTGGTCTGACAGCTCGAGGCTTGGATTCTCACCAATAAAAAACGCCCGGC
GGCAACCGAGCGTTCTGAACAAATCCAGATGGAGTTCTGAGGTCATTACTGGATCTATCAACAGGAGTCC
AAGCGAGCTCGATATCAAATTAGAAAAACTCATCGAGCATCAAATGAAACTGCAATTTATTCATATCAGG
ATTATCAATACCATATTTTTGAAAAAGCCGTTTCTGTAATGAAGGAGAAAACTCACCGAGGCAGTTCCAT
AGGATGGCAAGATCCTGGTATCGGTCTGCGATTCCGACTCGTCCAACATCAATACAACCTATTAATTTCC
CCTCGTCAAAAATAAGGTTATCAAGTGAGAAATCACCATGAGTGACGACTGAATCCGGTGAGAATGGCAA
AAGTTTATGCATTTCTTTCCAGACTTGTTCAACAGGCCAGCCATTACGCTCGTCATCAAAATCACTCGCA
TCAACCAAACCGTTATTCATTCGTGATTGCGCCTGAGCGAGACGAAATACGCGATCGCTGTTAAAAGGAC
AATTACAAACAGGAATCGAATGCAACCGGCGCAGGAACACTGCCAGCGCATCAACAATATTTTCACCTGA
ATCAGGATATTCTTCTAATACCTGGAATGCTGTTTTCCCTGGGATCGCAGTGGTGAGTAACCATGCATCA
TCAGGAGTACGGATAAAATGCTTGATGGTCGGAAGAGGCATAAATTCCGTCAGCCAGTTTAGTCTGACCA
TCTCATCTGTAACATCATTGGCAACGCTACCTTTGCCATGTTTCAGAAACAACTCTGGCGCATCGGGCTT
CCCATACAATCCATAGATTGTCGCACCTGATTGCCCGACATTATCGCGAGCCCATTTATACCCATATAAA
TCAGCATCCATGTTGGAATTTAATCGCGGCCTGGAGCAAGACGTTTCCCGTTGAATATGGCTCATTTTAG
CTTCCTTAGCTCCTGAAAATCTCGATAACTCAAAAAATACGCCCGGTAGTGATCTTATTTCATTATGGTG
AAAGTTGGAACCTCTTACGTGCCCGATCAACTCGAGTGCCACCTGACGTCTAAGAAACCATTATTATCAT
GACATTAACCTATAAAAATAGGCGTATCACGAGGCAGAATTTCAGATAAAAAAAATCCTTAGCTTTCGCT
AAGGATGATTTCTGGAATTCCACCTGCATATGTCACGCTAGAGACCGTATGAGGTGGATGGTGTGCTGCG
TGGCCAAACCCATATGCAGGTGCTGCA
Features (pLannotate 1.2.2; 6 found; start..end, strand, type, name):
      2..59      +  terminator     his operon terminator: This putative transcriptin terminator from the E. coli his operon has a 2-bp deletion introduced during synthesis. Its efficiency has not been determined.
    254..842     -  rep_origin     ori: high-copy-number ColE1/pMB1/pBR322/pUC origin of replication
   1025..1119    -  terminator     lambda t0 terminator: transcription terminator from phage lambda
   1140..1955    -  CDS            KanR: aminoglycoside phosphotransferase; aph(3')-Ia; confers resistance to kanamycin in bacteria or G418 (Geneticin®) in eukaryotes
   1956..2053    -  promoter       cat promoter: promoter of the E. coli cat gene encoding chloramphenicol acetyltransferase
   2139..2182    -  terminator     bacterial terminator: putative bacterial transcription terminator
