>Addgene plasmid #153350 | Auxiliary 2 | addgene full sequence | sequence record 314736 | Addgene NGS Result
AGTCCGGCAAAAAAGGGCAAGGTGTCACCACCCTGCCCTTTTTCTTTAAAACCGAAAAGATTACTTCGCG
TTATGCAGGCTTCCTCGCTCACTGACTCGCTGCGCTCGGTCGTTCGGCTGCGGCGAGCGGTATCAGCTCA
CTCAAAGGCGGTAATACGGTTATCCACAGAATCAGGGGATAACGCAGGAAAGAACATGTGAGCAAAAGGC
CAGCAAAAGGCCAGGAACCGTAAAAAGGCCGCGTTGCTGGCGTTTTTCCACAGGCTCCGCCCCCCTGACG
AGCATCACAAAAATCGACGCTCAAGTCAGAGGTGGCGAAACCCGACAGGACTATAAAGATACCAGGCGTT
TCCCCCTGGAAGCTCCCTCGTGCGCTCTCCTGTTCCGACCCTGCCGCTTACCGGATACCTGTCCGCCTTT
CTCCCTTCGGGAAGCGTGGCGCTTTCTCATAGCTCACGCTGTAGGTATCTCAGTTCGGTGTAGGTCGTTC
GCTCCAAGCTGGGCTGTGTGCACGAACCCCCCGTTCAGCCCGACCGCTGCGCCTTATCCGGTAACTATCG
TCTTGAGTCCAACCCGGTAAGACACGACTTATCGCCACTGGCAGCAGCCACTGGTAACAGGATTAGCAGA
GCGAGGTATGTAGGCGGTGCTACAGAGTTCTTGAAGTGGTGGCCTAACTACGGCTACACTAGAAGAACAG
TATTTGGTATCTGCGCTCTGCTGAAGCCAGTTACCTTCGGAAAAAGAGTTGGTAGCTCTTGATCCGGCAA
ACAAACCACCGCTGGTAGCGGTGGTTTTTTTGTTTGCAAGCAGCAGATTACGCGCAGAAAAAAAGGATCT
CAAGAAGATCCTTTGATCTTTTCTACGGGGTCTGACGCTCAGTGGAACGAAAACTCACGTTAAGGGATTT
TGGTCATGAGATTATCAAAAAGGATCTTCACCTAGATCCTTTTAAATTAAAAATGAAGTTTTAAATCAAT
CTAAAGTATATATGAGTAAACTTGGTCTGACAGCTCGAGGCTTGGATTCTCACCAATAAAAAACGCCCGG
CGGCAACCGAGCGTTCTGAACAAATCCAGATGGAGTTCTGAGGTCATTACTGGATCTATCAACAGGAGTC
CAAGCGAGCTCGATATCAAATTAGAAAAACTCATCGAGCATCAAATGAAACTGCAATTTATTCATATCAG
GATTATCAATACCATATTTTTGAAAAAGCCGTTTCTGTAATGAAGGAGAAAACTCACCGAGGCAGTTCCA
TAGGATGGCAAGATCCTGGTATCGGTCTGCGATTCCGACTCGTCCAACATCAATACAACCTATTAATTTC
CCCTCGTCAAAAATAAGGTTATCAAGTGAGAAATCACCATGAGTGACGACTGAATCCGGTGAGAATGGCA
AAAGTTTATGCATTTCTTTCCAGACTTGTTCAACAGGCCAGCCATTACGCTCGTCATCAAAATCACTCGC
ATCAACCAAACCGTTATTCATTCGTGATTGCGCCTGAGCGAGACGAAATACGCGATCGCTGTTAAAAGGA
CAATTACAAACAGGAATCGAATGCAACCGGCGCAGGAACACTGCCAGCGCATCAACAATATTTTCACCTG
AATCAGGATATTCTTCTAATACCTGGAATGCTGTTTTCCCTGGGATCGCAGTGGTGAGTAACCATGCATC
ATCAGGAGTACGGATAAAATGCTTGATGGTCGGAAGAGGCATAAATTCCGTCAGCCAGTTTAGTCTGACC
ATCTCATCTGTAACATCATTGGCAACGCTACCTTTGCCATGTTTCAGAAACAACTCTGGCGCATCGGGCT
TCCCATACAATCGGTAGATTGTCGCACCTGATTGCCCGACATTATCGCGAGCCCATTTATACCCATATAA
ATCAGCATCCATGTTGGAATTTAATCGCGGCCTTGAGCAAGACGTTTCCCGTTGAATATGGCTCATTTTA
GCTTCCTTAGCTCCTGAAAATCTCGATAACTCAAAAAATACGCCCGGTAGTGATCTTATTTCATTATGGT
GAAAGTTGGAACCTCTTACGTGCCCGATCAACTCGAGTGCCACCTGACGTCTAAGAAACCATTATTATCA
TGACATTAACCTATAAAAATAGGCGTATCACGAGGCAGAATTTCAGATAAAAAAAATCCTTAGCTTTCGC
TAAGGATGATTTCTGGAATTCCACCTGCATATGTCACGCTAGAGACCGTATGAGGTGGATGGTGTGCTGC
GTGGCCAAACCCATATGCAGGTGCTGC
Features (pLannotate 1.2.2; 6 found; start..end, strand, type, name):
      3..60      +  terminator     his operon terminator: This putative transcriptin terminator from the E. coli his operon has a 2-bp deletion introduced during synthesis. Its efficiency has not been determined.
    255..843     -  rep_origin     ori: high-copy-number ColE1/pMB1/pBR322/pUC origin of replication
   1026..1120    -  terminator     lambda t0 terminator: transcription terminator from phage lambda
   1141..1956    -  CDS            KanR: aminoglycoside phosphotransferase; aph(3')-Ia; confers resistance to kanamycin in bacteria or G418 (Geneticin®) in eukaryotes
   1957..2054    -  promoter       cat promoter: promoter of the E. coli cat gene encoding chloramphenicol acetyltransferase
   2140..2183    -  terminator     bacterial terminator: putative bacterial transcription terminator
