[The description below was written by a language model from this plasmid's Addgene catalogue record and pLannotate feature annotations shown in this document.]
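Description:
Auxiliary 2 is a small synthetic-biology helper plasmid from the Mobius Assembly for Plant Systems toolkit, built on the "Aux" backbone and totalling 2,267 bp. It is a purely bacterial cloning vector: it replicates in E. coli from a high-copy ColE1/pMB1/pUC-type origin and is selected with kanamycin through an aph(3')-Ia aminoglycoside phosphotransferase gene. In the annotation this resistance gene is driven by the promoter of the E. coli cat gene and followed by the phage lambda t0 terminator. Two further terminators, a his operon terminator and a putative bacterial terminator, lie on either side of the sequence origin. They probably insulate the cloning region from read-through transcription, although the record does not say so explicitly.

The payload is a 50 bp synthetic sequence called Middle-to-End linker 2, which was introduced by Gibson cloning. Its stated role is to supply this linker for level 2 cloning, the stage of a hierarchical modular assembly scheme at which several transcription units are combined into a multigene construct. By its name, the linker bridges an intermediate position in the assembly to the end position of the destination vector, so that an assembly with fewer than the maximum number of units can still close. The record does not describe the overhangs or restriction sites involved. The linker is too short and too specialised to be picked up by the automated annotation, so neither feature table marks it. The two tables, from the depositor sequence and the repository's sequencing result, agree apart from a one-base offset in coordinates. The plasmid carries no promoter-driven cargo, reporter or plant-specific element, and serves only as a donor part in assembly reactions.
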