Addgene plasmid #153350: Auxiliary 2
Purpose: Provides Middle-to-End linker 2 for level 2 cloning
Depositing lab: Naomi Nakayama. Depositing organization: University of Edinburgh. Publication: Mobius Assembly for Plant Systems highlights promoter-terminator interaction in gene regulation. Andreou , Andreas I., Nirkko, Jessica , Ochoa-Villarreal, Marisol , Nakayama, Naomi. bioRxiv, March 31, 2021 10.1101/2021.03.31.437819.
Backbone
  Vector backbone: Aux
  Backbone size w/o insert (bp): 2217
  Vector type: Synthetic Biology
Growth in bacteria
  Bacterial resistance: Kanamycin, 50 μg/mL
  Growth temperature: 37°C
  Growth strain: DH5alpha
  Copy number: High Copy
Gene/Insert
  Gene/Insert name: Middle-to-End linker 2
  Species: Synthetic
  Insert size (bp): 50
  Cloning method: Gibson Cloning
  Sequencing primers: 5′ tgccacctgacgtctaagaa; 3′ attaccgcctttgagtgagc
Terms and licenses: Academic/Nonprofit Terms; Industry Terms: Not Available to Industry
How to cite: Auxiliary 2 was a gift from Naomi Nakayama (Addgene plasmid # 153350 ; http://n2t.net/addgene:153350 ; RRID:Addgene_153350)
